Addgene plasmid #57246: PS-CFP2-PSD95-N-14
Purpose: Localization: Nucleus, Excitation: 400 / 490, Emission: 468 / 511
Depositing lab: Michael Davidson.
Backbone
  Vector backbone: PS-CFP2-N1
  Backbone size w/o insert (bp): 4750
  Vector type: Mammalian Expression
  Selectable markers: Neomycin (select with G418)
Growth in bacteria
  Bacterial resistance: Kanamycin, 50 μg/mL
  Growth temperature: 37°C
  Growth strain: DH5alpha
  Copy number: High Copy
Gene/Insert
  Gene/Insert name: PSD95 (alt name: NM_019621.1)
  Species: R. norvegicus (rat)
  Promoter: CMV
  Tag / fusion protein: PS-CFP2 (C terminal on backbone)
  Cloning method: Unknown
  Sequencing primers: 5′ CMV-F; 3′ SV40pA-R
Terms and licenses: Academic/Nonprofit Terms; Industry Terms
Depositor comments: . Excitation = 400 / 490; Emission = 468 / 511
How to cite: PS-CFP2-PSD95-N-14 was a gift from Michael Davidson (Addgene plasmid # 57246 ; http://n2t.net/addgene:57246 ; RRID:Addgene_57246)
