[The description below was written by a language model from this plasmid's Addgene catalogue record.]
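Description:
PS-CFP2-PSD95-N-14 is a mammalian expression plasmid built on the PS-CFP2-N1 backbone (about 4.75 kb without insert), an N1-style fusion vector in which the gene of interest is placed upstream of the fluorescent protein. It is maintained as a high-copy plasmid in E. coli under kanamycin selection. It also carries a neomycin resistance marker, so transfected mammalian cells can be selected with G418. No feature table accompanies the record, so the origins of replication and the exact layout of the marker cassette are not stated. The use of an SV40 polyA reverse sequencing primer suggests an SV40 polyadenylation signal downstream of the fusion.

The insert is rat (R. norvegicus) PSD95, the postsynaptic density scaffold protein, expressed from the CMV promoter with PS-CFP2 fused to its C terminus. The "N-14" in the name probably denotes the N1-type orientation and a 14-residue linker between the two proteins, but the record does not confirm this. PS-CFP2 is a photoswitchable cyan fluorescent protein. The two excitation/emission pairs listed (400/468 nm and 490/511 nm) correspond to its initial cyan state and its green state after photoconversion. This allows a chosen pool of the fusion protein to be optically marked and followed over time.

The construct is suited to live-cell imaging of PSD95 localization, movement and turnover, for example in pulse-chase-style tracking experiments. The catalogue purpose field lists the localization as "Nucleus". This is at odds with the well-known postsynaptic location of PSD95 and may be a cataloguing error, so localization should be checked experimentally.
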