>Addgene plasmid #57246 | PS-CFP2-PSD95-N-14 | depositor partial sequence | sequence record 88383 | insert sequence
GCATGCTAGTGACGTCAGATCCGCTAGCGCTACCGGACTCAGATCTCGAGGCCACCATGGACTGTCTCTG
TATAGTGACAACCAAGAAATACCGCTACCAAGATGAAGACACGCCCCCTCTGGAACACAGCCCGGCCCAC
CTCCCCAACCAGGCCAATTCTCCCCCTGTGATTGTCAACACGGACACCCTAGAAGCCCCAGGATATGAGT
TGCAGGTGAATGGAACAGAGGGGGAGATGGAGTATGAGGAGATCACATTGGAAAGGGGTAACTCAGGTCT
GGGCTTCAGCATCGCAGGTGGCACTGACAACCCGCACATCGGTGACGACCCGTCCATTTTTATCACCAAG
ATCATTCCTGGTGGGGCTGCAGCCCAGGATGGCCGCCTCAGGGTCAATGACAGCATCCTGTTTGTAAATG
AAGTGGATGTTCGGGAGGTGACCCATTCAGCTGCGGTGGAGGCCCTCAAAGAGGCAGGTTCCATCGTTCG
CCTCTATGTCATGCGCCGGAAACCCCCAGCCGAAAAGGTCATGGAGATCAAACTCATCAAAGGGCCTAAA
GGACTTGGCTTCAGCATTGCGGGGGGCGTTGGGAACCAGCACATCCCTGGAGATAACAGCATCTATGTAA
CGAAGATCATCGAAGGAGGTGCTGCCCACAAGGATGGCAGGTTGCAGATTGGAGACAAGATCCTGGCGGT
CAACAGTGTGGGGCTGGAGGACGTCATGCACGAGGATGCCGTGGCAGCCCTGAAGAACACATATGACGTT
GTGTACCTAAAGGTGGCCAAGCCCAGCAATGCCTACCTGAGTGACAGCTATGCTCCCCCAGACATCACAA
CCTCGTATTCTCAGCACCTGGACAATGAGATCAGTCATAGCAGCTACTTGGGCACTGACTACCCCACAGC
CATGACCCCCACTTCCCCTCGGCGCTACTCCCCTGTGGCCAAGGACCTGCTGGGGGAGGAAGACATTCCC
CGGGAACCAAGGCGGATCGTGATCCATCGGGGCTCCACCGGCCTGGGCTTCAACATCGTGGGCGGCGAGG
ATGGTGAAGGCATCTTCATCTCCTTCATCCTTGCTGGGGGTCCAGCCGACCTCAGTGGGGAGCTACGGAA
GGGGGACCAGATCCTGTCGGTCAATGGTGTTGACCTCCGCAATGCCAGTCACGAACAGGCTGCCATTGCC
CTGAAGAATGCGGGTCAGACGGTCACGATCATCGCTCAGTATAAACCAGAAGAGTATAGTCGATTCGAGG
CCAAGATCCATGATCTTCGGGAACAGCTCATGAATAGTAGCCTAGGCTCAGGGACTGCATCCTTGCGAAG
CAACCCCAAGAGGGGCTTCTACATTAGGGCCCTGTTTGATTACGACAAGACCAAGGACTGCGGTTTCTTG
AGCCAGGCCCTGAGCTTCCGCTTCGGGGATGTGCTTCATGTCATTGACGCTGGTGACGAAGAGTGGTGGC
AAGCACGGCGGGTCCACTCCGACAGTGAGACCGACGACATTGGCTTCATTCCCAGCAAACGGCGGGTCGA
GCGACGAGAGTGGTCAAGGTTAAAGGCCAAGGACTGGGGCTCCAGCTCTGGATCACAGGGTCGAGAAGAC
TCGGTTCTGAGCTATGAGACGGTGACCCAGATGGAAGTGCACTATGCTCGTCCCATCATCATCCTTGGAC
CCACCAAAGACCGTGCCAACGATGATCTTCTCTCCGAGTTCCCCGACAAGTTTGGATCCTGTGTCCCTCA
TACGACACGTCCTAAGCGGGAATATGAGATAGACGGCCGGGATTACCACTTTGTCTCCTCCCGGGAGAAA
ATGGAGAAGGACATCCAGGCACACAAGTTCATTGAGGCTGGCCAGTACAACAGCCACCTCTATGGGACCA
GCGTCCAGTCTGTGCGAGAGGTAGCAGAGCAGGGGAAGCACTGCATCCTCGATGTCTCGGCCAATGCCGT
GCGGCGGCTGCAGGCGGCCCACCTGCACCCCATCGCCATCTTCATCCGTCCCCGCTCCCTGGAGAATGTG
CTAGAGATCAATAAGCGGATCACAGAGGAGCAAGCCCGGAAAGCCTTCGACAGAGCCACGAAGCTGGAGC
AGGAGTTCACAGAGTGCTTCTCAGCCATCGTAGAGGGCGACAGCTTTGAAGAGATCTATCACAAAGTGAA
ACGTGTCATTGAAGACCTCTCAGGCCCCTACATCTGGGTCCCAGCCCGAGAGAGACTCGGCAGCGCATCC
GGCGGAAGCGGAAGCGGACCGGTCGCCACCATGAGCAAGGGCGCCGAGCTGTTCACCGGCATCGTGCCCA
TCCTGATCGAGCTGAATGGCGATGTGAATGGCCACAAGTTCAGCGTGAGCGGCGAGGGCGAGGGCGATGC
CACCTACGGCAAGCTGACCCTGAAGTTCATCTGCACCACCGGCAAGCTGCCTGTGCCCTGGCCCACCCTG
GTGGCCACCCTGAGCTACGGCGTGCAGTGCTTCTCACGCTACCCCGATCACATGAAGCAGCACGACTTCT
TCAAGAGCGCCATGCCTGAGGGCTACATCCAGGAGCGCACCATCTTCTTCGAGGATGACGGCAACTACAA
GACGCGCGCCGAGGTGAAGTTCGAGGGCGATACCCTGGTGAGTCGCATCGAGCTGACCGGCACTGATTTC
AAGGAGGATGGCAACATCCTGGGCAATAAGATGGAGTACAACTACAACGCCACCAATGTGTACATCGTGG
CCGACAAGGCCAGGAATGGCATCAAGGTGAACTTCAAGGTCCGCCACAACATCAAGGATGGCAGCGTGCA
GCTGGCCGACCACTACCAGCAGAATACCCCCATCGGCGATGGCCCTGTGCTGCTGCCCGATAACCACTAC
CTGTCCACCCAGAGCGCCCTGTCCAAGGACCCCAACGAGAAGCGCGATCACATGATCTACCTCGAGTTCG
TGACCGCCGCCGCCATCACCCACGGCATGGATGAGCTGTACAAGTAAAGCGGCCGCGACTCTAGATCATA
ATCAGCCATACCACATTGTAGAGATTGCCT
