>Addgene plasmid #57246 | PS-CFP2-PSD95-N-14 | addgene partial sequence | sequence record 114360 | PSD95/Dlg4-F1 5'-tgggtcccagcccgagagag-3'
GCCACCATGAGCAAGGGCGCCGAGCTGTTCACCGGCATCGTGCCCATCCTGATCGAGCTGAATGGCGATG
TGAATGGCCACAAGTTCAGCGTGAGCGGCGAGGGCGAGGGCGATGCCACCTACGGCAAGCTGACCCTGAA
GTTCATCTGCACCACCGGCAAGCTGCCTGTGCCCTGGCCCACCCTGGTGGCCACCCTGAGCTACGGCGTG
CAGTGCTTCTCACGCTACCCCGATCACATGAAGCAGCACGACTTCTTCAAGAGCGCCATGCCTGAGGGCT
ACATCCAGGAGCGCACCATCTTCTTCGAGGATGACGGCAACTACAAGACGCGCGCCGAGGTGAAGTTCGA
GGGCGATACCCTGGTGAGTCGCATCGAGCTGACCGGCACTGATTTCAAGGAGGATGGCAACATCCTGGGC
AATAAGATGGAGTACAACTACAACGCCACCAATGTGTACATCGTGGCCGACAAGGCCAGGAATGGCATCA
AGGTGAACTTCAAGGTCCGCCACAACATCAAGGATGGCAGCGTGCAGCTGGCCGACCACTACCAGCAGAA
TACCCCCATCGGCGATGGCCCTGTGCTGCTGCCCGATAACCACTACCTGTCCACCCAGAGCGCCCTGTCC
AAGGACCCCAACGAGAAGCGCGATCACATGATCTACCTCGAGTTCGTGACCGCCGCCGCCATCACCCACG
GCATGGATGAGCTGTACAAGTAAAGCGGCCGCGACTCTAGATCATAATCAGCCATACCACATT
